>Addgene plasmid #87131 | m.Setd7 | addgene full sequence | sequence record 174075 | Addgene NGS Result
ATTTAGGTGACACTATAGAATACAAGCTACTTGTTCTTTTTGCAGGATCCCATCGATTTAAAGCTATGGA
GCAAAAGCTCATTTCTGAAGAGGACTTGAATGAAATGGAGCAAAAGCTCATTTCTGAAGAGGACTTGAAT
GAAATGGAGCAAAAGCTCATTTCTGAAGAGGACTTGAATGAAATGGAGCAAAAGCTCATTTCTGAAGAGG
ACTTGAATGAAATGGAGCAAAAGCTCATTTCTGAAGAGGACTTGAATGAAATGGAGAGCTTGGGCGACCT
CACCATGGAGCAAAAGCTCATTTCTGAAGAGGACTTGAATTCCATGGATAGCGACGATGAGGTGGTGGAG
GAAGCCGTGGAAGGGCACCTGGACGATGACGGATTACCACACGGGTTCTGCACTGTCACCTACTCCTCCA
CGGACAGATTTGAGGGCAACTTTGTGCATGGAGAAAAGAATGGGCGTGGGAAATTCTTCTTCTTTGACGG
CAGCACCCTGGAGGGATATTACGTGGACGATGCCCTGCAGGGCCAGGGCGTTTACACCTATGTGGATGGA
GGTGTTCTCCAAGGCACCTATGTGGATGGAGAGCTGAATGGACCGGCCCAGGAGTACGACTCTGACGGGA
GGCTGATCTTCAAGGGACAGTACAAAGACAACAATCGACACGGAGTGTGTTGGATCCATTACCCGGATGG
AGGCAGCCTCGTCGGGGAAGTCAATGAAGATGGAGAGATGACGGGAGAAAAGATCGCCTATGTGTACCCT
GACCAGAGGACTGCGCTCTATGGGAAGTTCATTGACGGAGAGATGCTCGAAGGGAAACTGGCCACCCTCA
TGGCCACCGAAGAAGGGAGGCCACACTTTGAAGTGACGTCGGGAAGTTCCGTGTACCACTTTGATAAATC
GACTTCCTCCTGCATCTCCAGCGATGCTCTCCTTCCAGACCCTTATGAGTCTGAGAGGGTTTATGTTGCC
GACTCTCTCATCTCCAGTGCTGGAGAAGGGCTGTTTTCCAAGGTAGCAGTTGGACCTAATACTGTTATGT
CGTTTTATAATGGAGTCCGAATTACACACCAAGAGGTTGACAGCAGGGATTGGGCCCTAAATGGGAACAC
TCTCTCCCTGGACGAGGAGACAGTCATTGATGTGCCCGAGCCCTACAACCACGTGTCCAAGTACTGTGCC
TCCTTGGGACACAAGGCCAATCACTCCTTCACTCCGAACTGCGTCTATGACCTGTTTGTCCACCCCCGTT
TCGGGCCGATCAAGTGCATCCGCACCCTGCGAGCTGTGGAGGCCGAGGAAGAGCTGACCGTTGCCTACGG
CTATGACCACAGCCCCCCGGGGAAGAGTGGGCCTGAAGCCCCCGAGTGGTATCAAGTGGAGCTGAAGGCC
TTCCAGGCCACCCAGCAGAAGAATTCAAGGCCTCTCGAGCCTCTAGAACTATAGTGAGTCGTATTACGTA
GATCCAGACATGATAAGATACATTGATGAGTTTGGACAAACCACAACTAGAATGCAGTGAAAAAAATGCT
TTATTTGTGAAATTTGTGATGCTATTGCTTTATTTGTAACCATTATAAGCTGCAATAAACAAGTTAACAA
CAACAATTGCATTCATTTTATGTTTCAGGTTCAGGGGGAGGTGTGGGAGGTTTTTTAATTCGCGGCCGCG
GCGCCAATGCATTGGGCCCGGTACCCAGCTTTTGTTCCCTTTAGTGAGGGTTAATTGCGCGCTTGGCGTA
ATCATGGTCATAGCTGTTTCCTGTGTGAAATTGTTATCCGCTCACAATTCCACACAACATACGAGCCGGG
AGCATAAAGTGTAAAGCCTGGGGTGCCTAATGAGTGAGCTAACTCACATTAATTGCGTTGCGCTCACTGC
CCGCTTTCCAGTCGGGAAACCTGTCGTGCCAGCTGCATTAATGAATCGGCCAACGCGCGGGGAGAGGCGG
TTTGCGTATTGGGCGCTCTTCCGCTTCCTCGCTCACTGACTCGCTGCGCTCGGTCGTTCGGCTGCGGCGA
GCGGTATCAGCTCACTCAAAGGCGGTAATACGGTTATCCACAGAATCAGGGGATAACGCAGGAAAGAACA
TGTGAGCAAAAGGCCAGCAAAAGGCCAGGAACCGTAAAAAGGCCGCGTTGCTGGCGTTTTTCCATAGGCT
CCGCCCCCCTGACGAGCATCACAAAAATCGACGCTCAAGTCAGAGGTGGCGAAACCCGACAGGACTATAA
AGATACCAGGCGTTTCCCCCTGGAAGCTCCCTCGTGCGCTCTCCTGTTCCGACCCTGCCGCTTACCGGAT
ACCTGTCCGCCTTTCTCCCTTCGGGAAGCGTGGCGCTTTCTCATAGCTCACGCTGTAGGTATCTCAGTTC
GGTGTAGGTCGTTCGCTCCAAGCTGGGCTGTGTGCACGAACCCCCCGTTCAGCCCGACCGCTGCGCCTTA
TCCGGTAACTATCGTCTTGAGTCCAACCCGGTAAGACACGACTTATCGCCACTGGCAGCAGCCACTGGTA
ACAGGATTAGCAGAGCGAGGTATGTAGGCGGTGCTACAGAGTTCTTGAAGTGGTGGCCTAACTACGGCTA
CACTAGAAGAACAGTATTTGGTATCTGCGCTCTGCTGAAGCCAGTTACCTTCGGAAAAAGAGTTGGTAGC
TCTTGATCCGGCAAACAAACCACCGCTGGTAGCGGTGGTTTTTTTGTTTGCAAGCAGCAGATTACGCGCA
GAAAAAAAGGATCTCAAGAAGATCCTTTGATCTTTTCTACGGGGTCTGACGCTCAGTGGAACGAAAACTC
ACGTTAAGGGATTTTGGTCATGAGATTATCAAAAAGGATCTTCACCTAGATCCTTTTAAATTAAAAATGA
AGTTTTAAATCAATCTAAAGTATATATGAGTAAACTTGGTCTGACAGTTACCAATGCTTAATCAGTGAGG
CACCTATCTCAGCGATCTGTCTATTTCGTTCATCCATAGTTGCCTGACTCCCCGTCGTGTAGATAACTAC
GATACGGGAGGGCTTACCATCTGGCCCCAGTGCTGCAATGATACCGCGAGACCCACGCTCACCGGCTCCA
GATTTATCAGCAATAAACCAGCCAGCCGGAAGGGCCGAGCGCAGAAGTGGTCCTGCAACTTTATCCGCCT
CCATCCAGTCTATTAATTGTTGCCGGGAAGCTAGAGTAAGTAGTTCGCCAGTTAATAGTTTGCGCAACGT
TGTTGCCATTGCTACAGGCATCGTGGTGTCACGCTCGTCGTTTGGTATGGCTTCATTCAGCTCCGGTTCC
CAACGATCAAGGCGAGTTACATGATCCCCCATGTTGTGCAAAAAAGCGGTTAGCTCCTTCGGTCCTCCGA
TCGTTGTCAGAAGTAAGTTGGCCGCAGTGTTATCACTCATGGTTATGGCAGCACTGCATAATTCTCTTAC
TGTCATGCCATCCGTAAGATGCTTTTCTGTGACTGGTGAGTACTCAACCAAGTCATTCTGAGAATAGTGT
ATGCGGCGACCGAGTTGCTCTTGCCCGGCGTCAATACGGGATAATACCGCGCCACATAGCAGAACTTTAA
AAGTGCTCATCATTGGAAAACGTTCTTCGGGGCGAAAACTCTCAAGGATCTTACCGCTGTTGAGATCCAG
TTCGATGTAACCCACTCGTGCACCCAACTGATCTTCAGCATCTTTTACTTTCACCAGCGTTTCTGGGTGA
GCAAAAACAGGAAGGCAAAATGCCGCAAAAAAGGGAATAAGGGCGACACGGAAATGTTGAATACTCATAC
TCTTCCTTTTTCAATATTATTGAAGCATTTATCAGGGTTATTGTCTCATGAGCGGATACATATTTGAATG
TATTTAGAAAAATAAACAAATAGGGGTTCCGCGCACATTTCCCCGAAAAGTGCCACCTAAATTGTAAGCG
TTAATATTTTGTTAAAATTCGCGTTAAATTTTTGTTAAATCAGCTCATTTTTTAACCAATAGGCCGAAAT
CGGCAAAATCCCTTATAAATCAAAAGAATAGACCGAGATAGGGT
[37 nt withheld, positions 4035-4071]
AAAGAACGTGGACTCCAACGTCAAAGG
[49 nt withheld, positions 4099-4147]
T
[91 nt withheld, positions 4149-4239]
G
[124 nt withheld, positions 4241-4364]
CCCATTCGCCATTCAGGCTGCGCAACTGTTGGGAAGGGCGATCGGTGCGGGCCTCTTCGCTATTACGCCA
GTCGACCGCCAATTCAATATGGCGTATATGGACTCATGCCAATTCAATATGGTGGATCTGGACCTGTGCC
AATTCAATATGGCGTATATGGACTCGTGCCAATTCAATATGGTGGATCTGGACCCCAGCCAATTCAATAT
GGCGGACTTGGCACCATGCCAATTCAATATGGCGGACCTGGCACTGTGCCAACTGGGGAGGGGTCTACTT
GGCACGGTGCCAAGTTTGAGGAGGGGTCTTGGCCCTGTGCCAAGTCCGCCATATTGAATTGGCATGGTGC
CAATAATGGCGGCCATATTGGCTATATGCCAGGATCAATATATAGGCAATATCCAATATGGCCCTATGCC
AATATGGCTATTGGCCAGGTTCAATACTATGTATTGGCCCTATGCCATATAGTATTCCATATATGGGTTT
TCCTATTGACGTAGATAGCCCCTCCCAATGGGCGGTCCCATATACCATATATGGGGCTTCCTAATACCGC
CCATAGCCACTCCCCCATTGACGTCAATGGTCTCTATATATGGTCTTTCCTATTGACGTCATATGGGCGG
TCCTATTGACGTATATGGCGCCTCCCCCATTGACGTCAATTACGGTAAATGGCCCGCCTGGCTCAATGCC
CATTGACGTCAATAGGACCACCCACCATTGACGTCAATGGGATGGCTCATTGCCCATTCATATCCGTTCT
CACGCCCCCTATTGACGTCAATGACGGTAAATGGCCCACTTGGCAGTACATCAATATCTATTAATAGTAA
CTTGGCAAGTACATTACTATTGGAAGTACGCCAGGGTACATTGGCAGTACTCCCATTGACGTCAATGGCG
GTAAATGGCCCGCGATGGCTGCCAAGTACATCCCCATTGACGTCAATGGGGAGGGGCAATGACGCAAATG
GGCGTTCCATTGACGTAAATGGGCGGTAGGCGTGCCTAATGGGAGGTCTATATAAGCAATGCTCGTTTAG
GGAACCGCCATTCTGCCTGGGGACGTCGGAGCAAGCTTG
Features (pLannotate 1.2.2; 21 found; start..end, strand, type, name):
      1..19      +  promoter       SP6 promoter: promoter for bacteriophage SP6 RNA polymerase
     69..98      +  CDS            Myc: Myc (human c-Myc proto-oncogene) epitope tag
    108..137     +  CDS            Myc: Myc (human c-Myc proto-oncogene) epitope tag
    147..176     +  CDS            Myc: Myc (human c-Myc proto-oncogene) epitope tag
    186..215     +  CDS            Myc: Myc (human c-Myc proto-oncogene) epitope tag
    225..254     +  CDS            Myc: Myc (human c-Myc proto-oncogene) epitope tag
    288..317     +  CDS            Myc: Myc (human c-Myc proto-oncogene) epitope tag
    330..1421    +  CDS            Setd7: SETD7_MOUSE - Also known as Kiaa1717, Set7, Set9. Experimental evidence at protein level: Swiss-Prot protein existence level 1. Histone methyltransferase that specifically monomethylates 'Lys-4' of histone H3. H3 'Lys-4' methylation represents a specific tag for epigenetic transcriptional activation. Plays a central role in the transcriptional activation of genes such as collagenase or insulin. Recruited by IPF1/PDX-1 to the insulin promoter, leading to activate transcription. Has also methyltransferase activity toward non-histone proteins such as p53/TP53, TAF10, and possibly TAF7 by recogniz
   1449..1466    -  promoter       T7 promoter (fragment): promoter for bacteriophage T7 RNA polymerase
   1471..1605    -  polyA_signal   SV40 poly(A) signal: SV40 polyadenylation signal
   1718..1736    -  promoter       T3 promoter: promoter for bacteriophage T3 RNA polymerase
   1781..1797    -  protein_bind   lac operator: The lac repressor binds to the lac operator to inhibit transcription in E. coli. This inhibition can be relieved by adding lactose or isopropyl-β-D-thiogalactopyranoside (IPTG). lac repressor encoded by lacI
   1805..1835    -  promoter       lac promoter: promoter for the E. coli lac operon
   1850..1871    -  protein_bind   CAP binding site: CAP binding activates transcription in the presence of cAMP. E. coli catabolite activator protein
   1884..1976    -  CDS            lacI (fragment): lac repressor; lacI; The lac repressor binds to the lac operator to inhibit transcription in E. coli. This inhibition can be relieved by adding lactose or isopropyl-β-D-thiogalactopyranoside (IPTG).
   2159..2747    -  rep_origin     ori: high-copy-number ColE1/pMB1/pBR322/pUC origin of replication
   2918..3778    -  CDS            AmpR: β-lactamase; bla; confers resistance to ampicillin, carbenicillin, and related antibiotics
   3779..3883    -  promoter       AmpR promoter: bla
   3936..4364    -  rep_origin     f1 ori (sequence partly withheld): f1 bacteriophage origin of replication; arrow indicates direction of (+) strand synthesis
   4369..4435    -  CDS            lacZα (fragment): LacZα fragment of β-galactosidase; lacZ fragment
   4442..5419    +  promoter       CMV IE94 promoter: enhancer/promoter region of simian cytomegalovirus major immediate early transcription unit IE94
