[The description below was written by a language model from this plasmid's Addgene catalogue record and pLannotate feature annotations shown in this document.]
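Description:
m.Setd7 is a mammalian expression plasmid built on the pCS2+ MycTag backbone that produces mouse Setd7 fused at its N terminus to six copies of the Myc epitope. The sequenced record is about 5.5 kb. It is propagated in E. coli through a high-copy ColE1/pUC-type origin and selected with ampicillin via the β-lactamase gene and its own promoter. An f1 origin is also present, along with remnants of the cloning-vector lac region (lac promoter and operator, CAP site, and lacI and lacZα fragments). No marker for selection in mammalian cells is annotated, so the plasmid appears suited to transient expression.

The expression unit is driven by the simian cytomegalovirus IE94 enhancer/promoter, a strong constitutive element in vertebrate cells. On the circular map this promoter lies immediately upstream of an SP6 promoter, followed by the six tandem Myc tags, the Setd7 coding sequence, and an SV40 polyadenylation signal. The SP6 promoter between the CMV element and the open reading frame also allows sense RNA to be transcribed in vitro, while a T7 promoter fragment and a T3 promoter sit downstream in the opposite orientation. The restriction sites used to insert Setd7 are not recorded.

Setd7 (also called Set7/9 or KMT7) is a lysine methyltransferase that monomethylates histone H3 at lysine 4, a mark linked to transcriptional activation, and it also modifies non-histone proteins such as p53. The Myc tags allow the overexpressed protein to be detected or immunoprecipitated with anti-Myc antibodies. The associated study concerns the role of Setd7 in pancreatic progenitor identity.
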