Addgene plasmid #87131: m.Setd7
Purpose: mammalian expression of Setd7
Depositing lab: Francesca Spagnoli. Depositing organization: Max-Delbrueck-Centrum fuer Molekulare Medizin (MDC). Publication: The histone methyltransferase Setd7 promotes pancreatic progenitor identity. Kofent J, Zhang J, Spagnoli FM. Development. 2016 Oct 1;143(19):3573-3581. Epub 2016 Aug 30. 10.1242/dev.136226 PubMed 27578787.
Backbone
  Vector backbone: pCS2+ MycTag
  Vector type: Mammalian Expression
Growth in bacteria
  Bacterial resistance: Ampicillin, 100 μg/mL
  Growth temperature: 37°C
  Growth strain: DH5alpha
  Copy number: Unknown
Gene/Insert
  Gene/Insert name: Setd7
  Species: M. musculus (mouse)
  Entrez Gene: Setd7 (a.k.a. 1600028F23Rik, H3K4MT, KMT7, Set7, Set7/9, mKIAA1717)
  Promoter: simian CMV IE94
  Tag / fusion protein: 6x-Myc (N terminal on backbone)
  Cloning method: Restriction Enzyme; 5′ cloning site unknown (unknown if destroyed); 3′ cloning site unknown (unknown if destroyed)
  Sequencing primers: 5′ SP6
Terms and licenses: Academic/Nonprofit Terms; Industry Terms: Not Available to Industry
How to cite: m.Setd7 was a gift from Francesca Spagnoli (Addgene plasmid # 87131 ; http://n2t.net/addgene:87131 ; RRID:Addgene_87131)
